Addgene plasmid #54417: LI C-D Cerulean c1
Depositing lab: Martin Parniske. Depositing organization: Ludwig-Maximilians-Universitaet Muenchen (LMU). Publication: A modular plasmid assembly kit for multigene expression, gene silencing and silencing rescue in plants. Binder A, Lambert J, Morbitzer R, Popp C, Ott T, Lahaye T, Parniske M. PLoS One. 2014 Feb 13;9(2):e88218. doi: 10.1371/journal.pone.0088218. eCollection 2014. PubMed 24551083.
Backbone
  Vector backbone: pUC57(Gent)
  Backbone manufacturer: Parniske lab
  Vector type: cloning vector
Growth in bacteria
  Bacterial resistance: Gentamicin, 10 μg/mL
  Growth temperature: 37°C
  Growth strain: DH5alpha
  Copy number: High Copy
Gene/Insert
  Gene/Insert name: CFP Cerulean
  Species: Synthetic
  Cloning method: Unknown
  Sequencing primers: 5′ M13-F20; 3′ M13Rev
Terms and licenses: Academic/Nonprofit Terms; Industry Terms: Not Available to Industry
How to cite: LI C-D Cerulean c1 was a gift from Martin Parniske (Addgene plasmid # 54417 ; http://n2t.net/addgene:54417 ; RRID:Addgene_54417)
