[The description below was written by a language model from this plasmid's Addgene catalogue record and pLannotate feature annotations shown in this document.]
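Description:
LI C-D Cerulean c1 is a small (about 3.2 kb) bacterial cloning vector that carries a single part from a modular plasmid assembly kit for multigene expression, gene silencing and silencing rescue in plants. It is built on pUC57(Gent), a pUC57 derivative in which selection is by gentamicin. The feature table shows the aacC1 gentamicin acetyltransferase gene from Pseudomonas aeruginosa downstream of a class 1 integron Pc promoter. Replication in E. coli relies on a high-copy ColE1/pUC-type origin, consistent with the high copy number in the catalogue entry. Short remnants of rop, the pBR322 bom region and lacI are also annotated; these appear to be backbone leftovers rather than functional elements.

The payload is a synthetic coding sequence for the cyan fluorescent protein Cerulean, annotated as monomeric mCerulean, an Aequorea victoria GFP derivative. It sits within the pUC cloning region, between a lacZα fragment on one side and the lac operator, lac promoter and CAP binding site on the other. The fluorescent protein gene lies on the opposite strand to the lac promoter, and no plant promoter or terminator is annotated, so the plasmid is a part donor rather than an expression construct. The "LI" and "C-D" in the name suggest a first-level module with defined flanking positions in the assembly scheme, probably for use as a fluorescent tag or reporter in larger plant constructs. However, the record does not spell out these designations, the meaning of "c1", the flanking assembly sites or the cloning method. The insert can be verified by sequencing with standard M13 forward and reverse primers.
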