Features (pLannotate 1.2.2; 11 found; start..end, strand, type, name):
     32..60      +  promoter       Pc promoter: intI1 (promoter lies within the coding sequence); class 1 integron promoter
    249..779     +  CDS            aacC1: AACC1_PSEAI - Experimental evidence at protein level: Swiss-Prot protein existence level 1. Responsible for gentamicin resistance and has a limited substrate range. From Pseudomonas aeruginosa.
    896..931     +  CDS            rop (fragment): Rop protein, which maintains plasmids at low copy number; rop
   1033..1132    +  misc_feature   bom (fragment): basis of mobility region from pBR322
   1138..1295    -  CDS            lacZα (fragment): LacZα fragment of β-galactosidase; lacZ fragment
   1373..2089    +  CDS            mCerulean: mCerulean is a basic (constitutively fluorescent) cyan fluorescent protein published in 2005, derived from Aequorea victoria. It is reported to be a very rapidly-maturing monomer.
   2156..2172    -  protein_bind   lac operator: The lac repressor binds to the lac operator to inhibit transcription in E. coli. This inhibition can be relieved by adding lactose or isopropyl-β-D-thiogalactopyranoside (IPTG). lac repressor encoded by lacI
   2180..2210    -  promoter       lac promoter: promoter for the E. coli lac operon
   2225..2246    -  protein_bind   CAP binding site: CAP binding activates transcription in the presence of cAMP. E. coli catabolite activator protein
   2259..2351    -  CDS            lacI (fragment): lac repressor; lacI; The lac repressor binds to the lac operator to inhibit transcription in E. coli. This inhibition can be relieved by adding lactose or isopropyl-β-D-thiogalactopyranoside (IPTG).
   2534..3122    -  rep_origin     ori: high-copy-number ColE1/pMB1/pBR322/pUC origin of replication
>Addgene plasmid #54417 | LI C-D Cerulean c1 | depositor full sequence | sequence record 84637 | Full Sequence
ACCGTGGAAACGGATGAAGGCACGAACCCAGTTGACATAAGCCTGTTCGGTTCGTAAACTGTAATGCAAG
TAGCGTATGCGCTCACGCAACTGGTCCAGAACCTTGACCGAACGCAGCGGTGGTAACGGCGCAGTGGCGG
TTTTCATGGCTTGTTATGACTGTTTTTTTGTACAGTCTATGCCTCGGGCATCCAAGCAGCAAGCGCGTTA
CGCCGTGGGTCGATGTTTGATGTTATGGAGCAGCAACGATGTTACGCAGCAGCAACGATGTTACGCAGCA
GGGCAGTCGCCCTAAAACAAAGTTAGGTGGCTCAAGTATGGGCATCATTCGCACATGTAGGCTCGGCCCT
GACCAAGTCAAATCCATGCGGGCTGCTCTTGATCTTTTCGGTCGTGAGTTCGGCGACGTAGCCACCTACT
CCCAACATCAGCCGGACTCCGATTACCTCGGGAACTTGCTCCGTAGTAAGACATTCATCGCGCTTGCTGC
CTTCGACCAAGAAGCGGTTGTTGGCGCTCTCGCGGCTTACGTTCTGCCCAGGTTTGAGCAGCCGCGTAGT
GAGATCTATATCTATGATCTCGCAGTCTCCGGCGAGCACCGGAGGCAGGGCATTGCCACCGCGCTCATCA
ATCTCCTCAAGCATGAGGCCAACGCGCTTGGTGCTTATGTGATCTACGTGCAAGCAGATTACGGTGACGA
TCCCGCAGTGGCTCTCTATACAAAGTTGGGCATACGGGAAGAAGTGATGCACTTTGATATCGACCCAAGT
ACCGCCACCTAACAATTCGTTCAAGCCGAGATCGGCTTCCCGGCCGCGGAGTTGTTCGGTAAATTGTCAC
AACGCCGCTCATGACATTAACCTATAAAAATAGGCGTATCACGAGGCCCTTTTGTCTCGCGCGTTTCGGT
GATGACGGTGAAAACCTCTGACACATGCAGCTCCCGGAGAAGGTCACAGCTTGTCTGTAAGCGGATGCCG
GGAGCAGACAAGCCCGTCAGGGCGCGTCAGCGGGTGTTGGCGGGTGTCGGGGCTGGCTTAACTATGCGGC
ATCAGAGCAGATTGTACTGAGAGTGCACCATATGCGGTGTGAAATACCGCACAGATGCGTAAGGAGAAAA
TACCGCATCAGGCGCCATTCGCCATTCAGGCTGCGCAACTGTTGGGAAGGGCGATCGGTGCGGGCCTCTT
CGCTATTACGCCAGCTGGCGAAAGGGGGATGTGCTGCAAGGCGATTAAGTTGGGTAACGCCAGGGTTTTC
CCAGTCACGACGTTGTAAAACGACGGCCAGTGAATTCGAGCTCGGTACCTCGCGAATGCATCTAGATATC
GGATCCCGGGCCCGTCGACTGCAGAGGTACGGGTCTCACACCATGGTGAGCAAGGGCGAGGAGCTGTTCA
CCGGGGTGGTGCCCATCCTGGTCGAGCTGGACGGCGACGTAAACGGCCACAAGTTCAGCGTGTCCGGCGA
GGGCGAGGGCGATGCCACCTACGGCAAGCTGACCCTGAAGTTCATCTGCACCACCGGCAAGCTGCCCGTG
CCCTGGCCCACCCTCGTGACCACCCTGACCTGGGGCGTGCAGTGCTTCGCCCGCTACCCCGACCACATGA
AGCAGCACGACTTCTTCAAGTCCGCCATGCCCGAAGGCTACGTCCAGGAGCGCACCATCTTCTTCAAGGA
CGACGGCAACTACAAGACCCGCGCCGAGGTGAAGTTCGAGGGCGACACCCTGGTGAACCGCATCGAGCTG
AAGGGCATCGACTTCAAGGAGGACGGCAACATCCTGGGGCACAAGCTGGAGTACAACGCCATCAGCGACA
ACGTCTATATCACCGCCGACAAGCAGAAGAACGGCATCAAGGCCAACTTCAAGATCCGCCACAACATCGA
GGACGGCAGCGTGCAGCTCGCCGACCACTACCAGCAGAACACCCCCATCGGCGACGGCCCCGTGCTGCTG
CCCGACAACCACTACCTGAGCACCCAGTCCAAGCTGAGCAAAGACCCCAACGAGAAGCGCGATCACATGG
TCCTGCTGGAGTTCGTGACCGCCGCCGGGATCACTCTCGGCATGGACGAGCTGTACAAGAAGGTGAGACC
TCTGCCTGCATGCAAGCTTGGCGTAATCATGGTCATAGCTGTTTCCTGTGTGAAATTGTTATCCGCTCAC
AATTCCACACAACATACGAGCCGGAAGCATAAAGTGTAAAGCCTGGGGTGCCTAATGAGTGAGCTAACTC
ACATTAATTGCGTTGCGCTCACTGCCCGCTTTCCAGTCGGGAAACCTGTCGTGCCAGCTGCATTAATGAA
TCGGCCAACGCGCGGGGAGAGGCGGTTTGCGTATTGGGCGCTCTTCCGCTTCCTCGCTCACTGACTCGCT
GCGCTCGGTCGTTCGGCTGCGGCGAGCGGTATCAGCTCACTCAAAGGCGGTAATACGGTTATCCACAGAA
TCAGGGGATAACGCAGGAAAGAACATGTGAGCAAAAGGCCAGCAAAAGGCCAGGAACCGTAAAAAGGCCG
CGTTGCTGGCGTTTTTCCATAGGCTCCGCCCCCCTGACGAGCATCACAAAAATCGACGCTCAAGTCAGAG
GTGGCGAAACCCGACAGGACTATAAAGATACCAGGCGTTTCCCCCTGGAAGCTCCCTCGTGCGCTCTCCT
GTTCCGACCCTGCCGCTTACCGGATACCTGTCCGCCTTTCTCCCTTCGGGAAGCGTGGCGCTTTCTCATA
GCTCACGCTGTAGGTATCTCAGTTCGGTGTAGGTCGTTCGCTCCAAGCTGGGCTGTGTGCACGAACCCCC
CGTTCAGCCCGACCGCTGCGCCTTATCCGGTAACTATCGTCTTGAGTCCAACCCGGTAAGACACGACTTA
TCGCCACTGGCAGCAGCCACTGGTAACAGGATTAGCAGAGCGAGGTATGTAGGCGGTGCTACAGAGTTCT
TGAAGTGGTGGCCTAACTACGGCTACACTAGAAGAACAGTATTTGGTATCTGCGCTCTGCTGAAGCCAGT
TACCTTCGGAAAAAGAGTTGGTAGCTCTTGATCCGGCAAACAAACCACCGCTGGTAGCGGTGGTTTTTTT
GTTTGCAAGCAGCAGATTACGCGCAGAAAAAAAGGATCTCAAGAAGATCCTTTGATCTTTTCTACGGGGT
CTGACGCTCAGTGGAACGAAAACTCACGTTAAGGGATTTTGGTCATGAGGCGCAC
