>Addgene plasmid #54417 | LI C-D Cerulean c1 | addgene partial sequence | sequence record 87626 | M13pUC-Fwd 5'-CCCAGTCACGACGTTGTAAAACG-3'
AGCTCGGTACCTCGCGAATGCATCTAGATATCGGATCCCGGGCCCGTCGACTGCAGAGGTACGGGTCTCA
CACCATGGTGAGCAAGGGCGAGGAGCTGTTCACCGGGGTGGTGCCCATCCTGGTCGAGCTGGACGGCGAC
GTAAACGGCCACAAGTTCAGCGTGTCCGGCGAGGGCGAGGGCGATGCCACCTACGGCAAGCTGACCCTGA
AGTTCATCTGCACCACCGGCAAGCTGCCCGTGCCCTGGCCCACCCTCGTGACCACCCTGACCTGGGGCGT
GCAGTGCTTCGCCCGCTACCCCGACCACATGAAGCAGCACGACTTCTTCAAGTCCGCCATGCCCGAAGGC
TACGTCCAGGAGCGCACCATCTTCTTCAAGGACGACGGCAACTACAAGACCCGCGCCGAGGTGAAGTTCG
AGGGCGACACCCTGGTGAACCGCATCGAGCTGAAGGGCATCGACTTCAAGGAGGACGGCAACATCCTGGG
GCACAAGCTGGAGTACAACGCCATCAGCGACAACGTCTATATCACCGCCGACAAGCAGAAGAACGGCATC
AAGGCCAACTTCAAGATCCGCCACAACATCGAGGACGGCAGCGTGCAGCTCGCCGACCACTACCAGCAGA
ACACCCCCATCGGCGACGGCCCCGTGCTGCTGCCCGACAACCACTACCTGAGCACCCAGTCCAAGCTGAG
CAAAGACCCCAACGAGAAGCGCGATCACATGGTCCTGCTGGAGTTCGTGACCGCCGCCGGGATCACTCTC
GGCATGGACGAGCTGTACAAGAAGGTGAGACCTCTGCCTGCATGCAAGCTTGGCGTAATCATGGTCATAG
CTGTTTCCTGTGTGAAATTGTTATCCGCTCACAATTCCACACAACATACGAGCCGGAAGCATAAAGTGTA
AAGCCTGGGGTGCCTAATGAGTGAGCTAACTCACATTAATT
