>Addgene plasmid #54417 | LI C-D Cerulean c1 | addgene partial sequence | sequence record 87627 | M13pUC-Rev 5'-AGCGGATAACAATTTCACACAGG-3'
AGCTTGCATGCAGGCAGAGGTCTCACCTTCTTGTACAGCTCGTCCATGCCGAGAGTGATCCCGGCGGCGG
TCACGAACTCCAGCAGGACCATGTGATCGCGCTTCTCGTTGGGGTCTTTGCTCAGCTTGGACTGGGTGCT
CAGGTAGTGGTTGTCGGGCAGCAGCACGGGGCCGTCGCCGATGGGGGTGTTCTGCTGGTAGTGGTCGGCG
AGCTGCACGCTGCCGTCCTCGATGTTGTGGCGGATCTTGAAGTTGGCCTTGATGCCGTTCTTCTGCTTGT
CGGCGGTGATATAGACGTTGTCGCTGATGGCGTTGTACTCCAGCTTGTGCCCCAGGATGTTGCCGTCCTC
CTTGAAGTCGATGCCCTTCAGCTCGATGCGGTTCACCAGGGTGTCGCCCTCGAACTTCACCTCGGCGCGG
GTCTTGTAGTTGCCGTCGTCCTTGAAGAAGATGGTGCGCTCCTGGACGTAGCCTTCGGGCATGGCGGACT
TGAAGAAGTCGTGCTGCTTCATGTGGTCGGGGTAGCGGGCGAAGCACTGCACGCCCCAGGTCAGGGTGGT
CACGAGGGTGGGCCAGGGCACGGGCAGCTTGCCGGTGGTGCAGATGAACTTCAGGGTCAGCTTGCCGTAG
GTGGCATCGCCCTCGCCCTCGCCGGACACGCTGAACTTGTGGCCGTTTACGTCGCCGTCCAGCTCGACCA
GGATGGGCACCACCCCGGTGAACAGCTCCTCGCCCTTGCTCACCATGGTGTGAGACCCGTACCTCTGCAG
TCGACGGGCCCGGGATCCGATATCTAGATGCATTCGCGAGGTACCGAGCTCGAATTCACTGGCCGTCGTT
TTACAACGTCGTGACTGGGAAAACCCTGGCGTTACCCAACTTAATCGCCTTGCAGCACATCCCCCTTTCG
CCAGCTGGCGTAATA
